Addgene plasmid #163132: pLyGo-Ec-6
Purpose: (Empty Backbone) pLyGo cloning vector for periplasmic expression in E. coli of a sequence of interest (LPMO). Vector encoding PelB signal peptide and the LyGo cassette (SapI-ccdB-SapI)
Depositing lab: Morten Norholm. Depositing organization: Danmarks Tekniske Universitet. Publication: LyGo: A Platform for Rapid Screening of Lytic Polysaccharide Monooxygenase Production. Hernandez-Rollan C, Falkenberg KB, Rennig M, Bertelsen AB, Ipsen JO, Brander S, Daley DO, Johansen KS, Norholm MHH. ACS Synth Biol. 2021 Apr 16;10(4):897-906. doi: 10.1021/acssynbio.1c00034. Epub 2021 Apr 2. PubMed 33797234.
Backbone
  Vector backbone: pET28a
  Backbone size (bp): 5702
  Vector type: Bacterial Expression, Synthetic Biology
  Promoter: T7
Growth in bacteria
  Bacterial resistance: Kanamycin, 50 μg/mL
  Growth temperature: 37°C
  Growth strain: ccdB Survival
  Copy number: Low Copy
Gene/Insert
  Cloning method: Restriction Enzyme
Terms and licenses: Academic/Nonprofit Terms; Industry Terms: Not Available to Industry
Depositor comments: Please visit https://www.biorxiv.org/content/10.1101/2020.11.04.368555v1 for bioRxiv preprint.
How to cite: pLyGo-Ec-6 was a gift from Morten Norholm (Addgene plasmid # 163132 ; http://n2t.net/addgene:163132 ; RRID:Addgene_163132)
