[The description below was written by a language model from this plasmid's Addgene catalogue record and pLannotate feature annotations shown in this document.]
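Description:
pLyGo-Ec-6 is an empty bacterial expression backbone derived from pET28a, built as part of the LyGo platform for screening production of lytic polysaccharide monooxygenases (LPMOs) in E. coli. It is about 5.7 kb and carries the usual pET maintenance elements: a ColE1/pBR322-type origin together with rop and the bom region, consistent with its listing as low copy, an f1 origin, and a kanamycin resistance gene (aph(3')-Ia) for selection. The annotation also picks up short tetracycline-resistance fragments and a predicted E. coli ORF, which appear to be pBR322-derived backbone remnants rather than functional parts.

The expression unit is a T7 promoter followed by a lac operator and the T7 gene 10 ribosome binding site, with lacI and its own promoter encoded on the plasmid, so transcription depends on T7 RNA polymerase and is IPTG-inducible. Immediately downstream lies the PelB signal sequence, which directs the translated product to the periplasm, followed by the LyGo cassette: a ccdB gene that the record describes as flanked by SapI sites, ending in a T7 terminator. SapI is a type IIS enzyme, so digestion lets a sequence of interest replace ccdB by restriction cloning directly after the signal peptide. Because CcdB poisons DNA gyrase, uncut parental vector is counter-selected in standard strains, and the empty vector itself must be kept in a ccdB-tolerant strain. Short hits to a plant PDK intron and to a SET1 solubility tag flank ccdB in the automated annotation; these are fragments and are probably spurious matches or backbone remnants rather than designed elements. No insert is present.
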