Features (pLannotate 1.2.2; 20 found; start..end, strand, type, name):
     14..38      +  protein_bind   lac operator: The lac repressor binds to the lac operator to inhibit transcription in E. coli. This inhibition can be relieved by adding lactose or isopropyl-β-D-thiogalactopyranoside (IPTG). lac repressor encoded by lacI
     53..75      +  RBS            RBS: efficient ribosome binding site from bacteriophage T7 gene 10 (Olins and Rangwala, 1989)
     83..148     +  sig_peptide    pelB signal sequence: leader peptide for secretion; pelB (fragment)
    160..231     +  intron         PDK intron (fragment): pdk; modified pyruvate orthophosphate dikinase intron from Flaveria trinervia 3.0
    263..565     +  CDS            ccdB: CcdB, a bacterial toxin that poisons DNA gyrase; ccdB; Plasmids containing the ccdB gene cannot be propagated in standard E. coli strains.
    584..633     +  CDS            SET1 (fragment): solubility-enhancement tag derived from T7 phage gene 10B
    641..688     +  terminator     T7 terminator: transcription terminator for bacteriophage T7 RNA polymerase
    725..1153    +  rep_origin     f1 ori (sequence partly withheld): f1 bacteriophage origin of replication; arrow indicates direction of (+) strand synthesis
   1206..1263    +  promoter       AmpR promoter (fragment): bla
   1272..2087    -  CDS            KanR: aminoglycoside phosphotransferase; aph(3')-Ia; confers resistance to kanamycin in bacteria or G418 (Geneticin®) in eukaryotes
   2209..2797    +  rep_origin     ori: high-copy-number ColE1/pMB1/pBR322/pUC origin of replication
   2983..3122    -  misc_feature   bom: basis of mobility region from pBR322
   3224..3415    -  CDS            rop: Rop protein, which maintains plasmids at low copy number; rop
   3432..3812    +  CDS            YPB1_ECOLX: Protein predicted: Swiss-Prot protein existence level 4. From Escherichia coli.
   3884..4175    -  CDS            TcR (fragment): tetracycline efflux protein; tet; confers resistance to tetracycline
   4190..4211    -  protein_bind   CAP binding site: CAP binding activates transcription in the presence of cAMP. E. coli catabolite activator protein
   4224..5306    -  CDS            lacI: lac repressor; lacI; The lac repressor binds to the lac operator to inhibit transcription in E. coli. This inhibition can be relieved by adding lactose or isopropyl-β-D-thiogalactopyranoside (IPTG).
   5307..5384    -  promoter       lacI promoter: lacI
   5392..5671    -  CDS            TcR (fragment): tetracycline efflux protein; tet; confers resistance to tetracycline
   5693..13      +  promoter       T7 promoter (across the origin): promoter for bacteriophage T7 RNA polymerase
>Addgene plasmid #163132 | pLyGo-Ec-6 | addgene full sequence | sequence record 338662 | Addgene NGS Result
GACTCACTATAGGGGAATTGTGAGCGGATAACAATTCCCCTCTAGAAATAATTTTGTTTAACTTTAAGAA
GGAGATATCAGGATGAAGTATCTGCTGCCGACCGCTGCTGCTGGTCTGCTGCTCCTCGCTGCCCAGCCGG
CGATGGCCCATCGAAGAGCTACTAAAAGCCAGATAACAGTATGCGTATTTGCGCGCTGATTTTTGCGGTA
TAAGAATATATACTGATATGTATACCCGAAGTATGTCAAAAAGAGGTATGCTATGCAGTTTAAGGTTTAC
ACCTATAAAAGAGAGAGCCGTTATCGTCTGTTTGTGGATGTACAGAGTGATATTATTGACACGCCCGGGC
GACGGATGGTGATCCCCCTGGCCAGTGCACGTCTGCTGTCAGATAAAGTCTCCCGTGAACTTTACCCGGT
GGTGCATATCGGGGATAAAAGCTGGCGCATGATGACCACCGATATGGCCAGTGTGCCGGTCTCCGTTATC
GGGGAAGAAGTGGCTGATCTCAGCCACCGCGAAAATGACATCAAAAACGCCATTAACCTGATGTTCTGGG
GAATAGGCTCTTCGTAAGATCCGGCTGCTAACAAAGCCCGAAAGGAAGCTGAGTTGGCTGCTGCCACCGC
TGAGCAATAACTAGCATAACCCCTTGGGGCCTCTAAACGGGTCTTGAGGGGTTTTTTGCTGAAAGGAGGA
ACTATATCCGGATTGGCGAATGGG
[124 nt withheld, positions 725-848]
C
[91 nt withheld, positions 850-940]
A
[49 nt withheld, positions 942-990]
CCTTTGACGTTGGAGTCCACGTTCTTT
[37 nt withheld, positions 1018-1054]
ACCCTATCTCGGTCTATTCTTTTGATTTATAAGGGATTTTGCCGATTTCGGCCTATTGGTTAAAAAATGA
GCTGATTTAACAAAAATTTAACGCGAATTTTAACAAAATATTAACGCTTACAATTTAGGTGGCACTTTTC
GGGGAAATGTGCGCGGAACCCCTATTTGTTTATTTTTCTAAATACATTCAAATATGTATCCGCTCATGAA
TTAATTCTTAGAAAAACTCATCGAGCATCAAATGAAACTGCAATTTATTCATATCAGGATTATCAATACC
ATATTTTTGAAAAAGCCGTTTCTGTAATGAAGGAGAAAACTCACCGAGGCAGTTCCATAGGATGGCAAGA
TCCTGGTATCGGTCTGCGATTCCGACTCGTCCAACATCAATACAACCTATTAATTTCCCCTCGTCAAAAA
TAAGGTTATCAAGTGAGAAATCACCATGAGTGACGACTGAATCCGGTGAGAATGGCAAAAGTTTATGCAT
TTCTTTCCAGACTTGTTCAACAGGCCAGCCATTACGCTCGTCATCAAAATCACTCGCATCAACCAAACCG
TTATTCATTCGTGATTGCGCCTGAGCGAGACGAAATACGCGATCGCTGTTAAAAGGACAATTACAAACAG
GAATCGAATGCAACCGGCGCAGGAACACTGCCAGCGCATCAACAATATTTTCACCTGAATCAGGATATTC
TTCTAATACCTGGAATGCTGTTTTCCCGGGGATCGCAGTGGTGAGTAACCATGCATCATCAGGAGTACGG
ATAAAATGCTTGATGGTCGGAAGAGGCATAAATTCCGTCAGCCAGTTTAGTCTGACCATCTCATCTGTAA
CATCATTGGCAACGCTACCTTTGCCATGTTTCAGAAACAACTCTGGCGCATCGGGCTTCCCATACAATCG
ATAGATTGTCGCACCTGATTGCCCGACATTATCGCGAGCCCATTTATACCCATATAAATCAGCATCCATG
TTGGAATTTAATCGCGGCCTAGAGCAAGACGTTTCCCGTTGAATATGGCTCATAACACCCCTTGTATTAC
TGTTTATGTAAGCAGACAGTTTTATTGTTCATGACCAAAATCCCTTAACGTGAGTTTTCGTTCCACTGAG
CGTCAGACCCCGTAGAAAAGATCAAAGGATCTTCTTGAGATCCTTTTTTTCTGCGCGTAATCTGCTGCTT
GCAAACAAAAAAACCACCGCTACCAGCGGTGGTTTGTTTGCCGGATCAAGAGCTACCAACTCTTTTTCCG
AAGGTAACTGGCTTCAGCAGAGCGCAGATACCAAATACTGTCCTTCTAGTGTAGCCGTAGTTAGGCCACC
ACTTCAAGAACTCTGTAGCACCGCCTACATACCTCGCTCTGCTAATCCTGTTACCAGTGGCTGCTGCCAG
TGGCGATAAGTCGTGTCTTACCGGGTTGGACTCAAGACGATAGTTACCGGATAAGGCGCAGCGGTCGGGC
TGAACGGGGGGTTCGTGCACACAGCCCAGCTTGGAGCGAACGACCTACACCGAACTGAGATACCTACAGC
GTGAGCTATGAGAAAGCGCCACGCTTCCCGAAGGGAGAAAGGCGGACAGGTATCCGGTAAGCGGCAGGGT
CGGAACAGGAGAGCGCACGAGGGAGCTTCCAGGGGGAAACGCCTGGTATCTTTATAGTCCTGTCGGGTTT
CGCCACCTCTGACTTGAGCGTCGATTTTTGTGATGCTCGTCAGGGGGGCGGAGCCTATGGAAAAACGCCA
GCAACGCGGCCTTTTTACGGTTCCTGGCCTTTTGCTGGCCTTTTGCTCACATGTTCTTTCCTGCGTTATC
CCCTGATTCTGTGGATAACCGTATTACCGCCTTTGAGTGAGCTGATACCGCTCGCCGCAGCCGAACGACC
GAGCGCAGCGAGTCAGTGAGCGAGGAAGCGGAAGAGGGCCTGATGCGGTATTTTCTCCTTACGCATCTGT
GCGGTATTTCACACCGCAATGGTGCACTCTCAGTACAATCTGCTCTGATGCCGCATAGTTAAGCCAGTAT
ACACTCCGCTATCGCTACGTGACTGGGTCATGGCTGCGCCCCGACACCCGCCAACACCCGCTGACGCGCC
CTGACGGGCTTGTCTGCTCCCGGCATCCGCTTACAGACAAGCTGTGACCGTCTCCGGGAGCTGCATGTGT
CAGAGGTTTTCACCGTCATCACCGAAACGCGCGAGGCAGCTGCGGTAAAGCTCATCAGCGTGGTCGTGAA
GCGATTCACAGATGTCTGCCTGTTCATCCGCGTCCAGCTCGTTGAGTTTCTCCAGAAGCGTTAATGTCTG
GCTTCTGATAAAGCGGGCCATGTTAAGGGCGGTTTTTTCCTGTTTGGTCACTGATGCCTCCGTGTAAGGG
GGATTTCTGTTCATGGGGGTAATGATACCGATGAAACGAGAGAGGATGCTCACGATACGGGTTACTGATG
ATGAACATGCCCGGTTACTGGAACGTTGTGAGGGTAAACAACTGGCGGTATGGATGCGGCGGGACCAGAG
AAAAATCACTCAGGGTCAATGCCAGCGCTTCGTTAATACAGATGTAGGTGTTCCACAGGGTAGCCAGCAG
CATCCTGCGATGCAGATCCGGAACATAATGGTGCAGGGCGCTGACTTCCGCGTTTCCAGACTTTACGAAA
CACGGAAACCGAAGACCATTCATGTTGTTGCTCAGGTCGCAGACGTTTTGCAGCAGCAGTCGCTTCACGT
TCGCTCGCGTATCGGTGATTCATTCTGCTAACCAGTAAGGCAACCCCGCCAGCCTAGCCGGGTCCTCAAC
GACAGGAGCACGATCATGCGCACCCGTGGGGCCGCCATGCCGGCGATAATGGCCTGCTTCTCGCCGAAAC
GTTTGGTGGCGGGACCAGTGACGAAGGCTTGAGCGAGGGCGTGCAAGATTCCGAATACCGCAAGCGACAG
GCCGATCATCGTCGCGCTCCAGCGAAAGCGGTCCTCGCCGAAAATGACCCAGAGCGCTGCCGGCACCTGT
CCTACGAGTTGCATGATAAAGAAGACAGTCATAAGTGCGGCGACGATAGTCATGCCCCGCGCCCACCGGA
AGGAGCTGACTGGGTTGAAGGCTCTCAAGGGCATCGGTCGAGATCCCGGTGCCTAATGAGTGAGCTAACT
TACATTAATTGCGTTGCGCTCACTGCCCGCTTTCCAGTCGGGAAACCTGTCGTGCCAGCTGCATTAATGA
ATCGGCCAACGCGCGGGGAGAGGCGGTTTGCGTATTGGGCGCCAGGGTGGTTTTTCTTTTCACCAGTGAG
ACGGGCAACAGCTGATTGCCCTTCACCGCCTGGCCCTGAGAGAGTTGCAGCAAGCGGTCCACGCTGGTTT
GCCCCAGCAGGCGAAAATCCTGTTTGATGGTGGTTAACGGCGGGATATAACATGAGCTGTCTTCGGTATC
GTCGTATCCCACTACCGAGATATCCGCACCAACGCGCAGCCCGGACTCGGTAATGGCGCGCATTGCGCCC
AGCGCCATCTGATCGTTGGCAACCAGCATCGCAGTGGGAACGATGCCCTCATTCAGCATTTGCATGGTTT
GTTGAAAACCGGACATGGCACTCCAGTCGCCTTCCCGTTCCGCTATCGGCTGAATTTGATTGCGAGTGAG
ATATTTATGCCAGCCAGCCAGACGCAGACGCGCCGAGACAGAACTTAATGGGCCCGCTAACAGCGCGATT
TGCTGGTGACCCAATGCGACCAGATGCTCCACGCCCAGTCGCGTACCGTCTTCATGGGAGAAAATAATAC
TGTTGATGGGTGTCTGGTCAGAGACATCAAGAAATAACGCCGGAACATTAGTGCAGGCAGCTTCCACAGC
AATGGCATCCTGGTCATCCAGCGGATAGTTAATGATCAGCCCACTGACGCGTTGCGCGAGAAGATTGTGC
ACCGCCGCTTTACAGGCTTCGACGCCGCTTCGTTCTACCATCGACACCACCACGCTGGCACCCAGTTGAT
CGGCGCGAGATTTAATCGCCGCGACAATTTGCGACGGCGCGTGCAGGGCCAGACTGGAGGTGGCAACGCC
AATCAGCAACGACTGTTTGCCCGCCAGTTGTTGTGCCACGCGGTTGGGAATGTAATTCAGCTCCGCCATC
GCCGCTTCCACTTTTTCCCGCGTTTTCGCAGAAACGTGGCTGGCCTGGTTCACCACGCGGGAAACGGTCT
GATAAGAGACACCGGCATACTCTGCGACATCGTATAACGTTACTGGTTTCACATTCACCACCCTGAATTG
ACTCTCTTCCGGGCGCTATCATGCCATACCGCGAAAGGTTTTGCGCCATTCGATGGTGTCCGGGATCTCG
ACGCTCTCCCTTATGCGACTCCTGCATTAGGAAGCAGCCCAGTAGTAGGTTGAGGCCGTTGAGCACCGCC
GCCGCAAGGAATGGTGCATGCAAGGAGATGGCGCCCAACAGTCCCCCGGCCACGGGGCCTGCCACCATAC
CCACGCCGAAACAAGCGCTCATGAGCCCGAAGTGGCGAGCCCGATCTTCCCCATCGGTGATGTCGGCGAT
ATAGGCGCCAGCAACCGCACCTGTGGCGCCGGTGATGCCGGCCACGATGCGTCCGGCGTAGAGGATCGAG
ATCTCGATCCCGCGAAATTAATAC
